>Addgene plasmid #198061 | pCSIIbleo-iRFP713(V256C)-P2A-EGFP | addgene full sequence | sequence record 389836 | Addgene NGS Result
GACGGATCGGGAGATCTCCCGATCCCCTATGGTGCACTCTCAGTACAATCTGCTCTGATGCCGCATAGTT
AAGCCAGTATCTGCTCCCTGCTTGTGTGTTGGAGGTCGCTGAGTAGTGCGCGAGCAAAATTTAAGCTACA
ACAAGGCAAGGCTTGACCGACAATTGCATGAAGAATCTGCTTAGGGTTAGGCGTTTTGCGCTGCTTCGCG
ATGTACGGGCCAGATATACGCGTTGACATTGATTATTGACTAGTTATTAATAGTAATCAATTACGGGGTC
ATTAGTTCATAGCCCATATATGGAGTTCCGCGTTACATAACTTACGGTAAATGGCCCGCCTGGCTGACCG
CCCAACGACCCCCGCCCATTGACGTCAATAATGACGTATGTTCCCATAGTAACGCCAATAGGGACTTTCC
ATTGACGTCAATGGGTGGAGTATTTACGGTAAACTGCCCACTTGGCAGTACATCAAGTGTATCATATGCC
AAGTACGCCCCCTATTGACGTCAATGACGGTAAATGGCCCGCCTGGCATTATGCCCAGTACATGACCTTA
TGGGACTTTCCTACTTGGCAGTACATCTACGTATTAGTCATCGCTATTACCATGGTGATGCGGTTTTGGC
AGTACATCAATGGGCGTGGATAGCGGTTTGACTCACGGGGATTTCCAAGTCTCCACCCCATTGACGTCAA
TGGGAGTTTGTTTTGGCACCAAAATCAACGGGACTTTCCAAAATGTCGTAACAACTCCGCCCCATTGACG
CAAATGGGCGGTAGGCGTGTACGGTGGGAGGTCTATATAAGCAGCGCGTTTTGCCTGTACTGGGTCTCTC
TGGTTAGACCAGATCTGAGCCTGGGAGCTCTCTGGCTAACTAGGGAACCCACTGCTTAAGCCTCAATAAA
GCTTGCCTTGAGTGCTTCAAGTAGTGTGTGCCCGTCTGTTGTGTGACTCTGGTAACTAGAGATCCCTCAG
ACCCTTTTAGTCAGTGTGGAAAATCTCTAGCAGTGGCGCCCGAACAGGGACTTGAAAGCGAAAGGGAAAC
CAGAGGAGCTCTCTCGACGCAGGACTCGGCTTGCTGAAGCGCGCACGGCAAGAGGCGAGGGGCGGCGACT
GGTGAGTACGCCAAAAATTTTGACTAGCGGAGGCTAGAAGGAGAGAGATGGGTGCGAGAGCGTCAGTATT
AAGCGGGGGAGAATTAGATCGCGATGGGAAAAAATTCGGTTAAGGCCAGGGGGAAAGAAAAAATATAAAT
TAAAACATATAGTATGGGCAAGCAGGGAGCTAGAACGATTCGCAGTTAATCCTGGCCTGTTAGAAACATC
AGAAGGCTGTAGACAAATACTGGGACAGCTACAACCATCCCTTCAGACAGGATCAGAAGAACTTAGATCA
TTATATAATACAGTAGCAACCCTCTATTGTGTGCATCAAAGGATAGAGATAAAAGACACCAAGGAAGCTT
TAGACAAGATAGAGGAAGAGCAAAACAAAAGTAAGACCACCGCACAGCAAGGGCCGCTGATCTTCAGACC
TGGAGGAGGAGATATGAGGGACAATTGGAGAAGTGAATTATATAAATATAAAGTAGTAAAAATTGAACCA
TTAGGAGTAGCACCCACCAAGGCAAAGAGAAGAGTGGTGCAGAGAGAAAAAAGAGCAGTGGGAATAGGAG
CTTTGTTCCTTGGGTTCTTGGGAGCAGCAGGAAGCACTATGGGCGCAGCGTCAATGACGCTGACGGTACA
GGCCAGACAATTATTGTCTGGTATAGTGCAGCAGCAGAACAATTTGCTGAGGGCTATTGAGGCGCAACAG
CATCTGTTGCAACTCACAGTCTGGGGCATCAAGCAGCTCCAGGCAAGAATCCTGGCTGTGGAAAGATACC
TAAAGGATCAACAGCTCCTGGGGATTTGGGGTTGCTCTGGAAAACTCATTTGCACCACTGCTGTGCCTTG
GAATGCTAGTTGGAGTAATAAATCTCTGGAACAGATTTGGAATCACACGACCTGGATGGAGTGGGACAGA
GAAATTAACAATTACACAAGCTTAATACACTCCTTAATTGAAGAATCGCAAAACCAGCAAGAAAAGAATG
AACAAGAATTATTGGAATTAGATAAATGGGCAAGTTTGTGGAATTGGTTTAACATAACAAATTGGCTGTG
GTATATAAAATTATTCATAATGATAGTAGGAGGCTTGGTAGGTTTAAGAATAGTTTTTGCTGTACTTTCT
ATAGTGAATAGAGTTAGGCAGGGATATTCACCATTATCGTTTCAGACCCACCTCCCAACCCCGAGGGGAC
CCGACAGGCCCGAAGGAATAGAAGAAGAAGGTGGAGAGAGAGACAGAGACAGATCCATTCGATTAGTGAA
CGGATCTACAAATGGCAGTATTCATCCACAATTTTAAAAGAAAAGGGGGGATTGGGGGGTACAGTGCAGG
GGAAAGAATAGTAGACATAATAGCAACAGACATACAAACTAAAGAATTACAAAAACAAATTACAAAAATT
CAAAATTTTCGGGTTTATTACAGGGACAGCAGAAATTCACTTTGAATTAATTCAAGCTTCGTGAGGCTCC
GGTGCCCGTCAGTGGGCAGAGCGCACATCGCCCACAGTCCCCGAGAAGTTGGGGGGAGGGGTCGGCAATT
GAACCGGTGCCTAGAGAAGGTGGCGCGGGGTAAACTGGGAAAGTGATGTCGTGTACTGGCTCCGCCTTTT
TCCCGAGGGTGGGGGAGAACCGTATATAAGTGCAGTAGTCGCCGTGAACGTTCTTTTTCGCAACGGGTTT
GCCGCCAGAACACAGGTAAGTGCCGTGTGTGGTTCCCGCGGGCCTGGCCTCTTTACGGGTTATGGCCCTT
GCGTGCCTTGAATTACTTCCACCTGGCTCCAGTACGTGATTCTTGATCCCGAGCTGGAGCCAGGGGCGGG
CCTTGCGCTTTAGGAGCCCCTTCGCCTCGTGCTTGAGTTGAGGCCTGGCCTGGGCGCTGGGGCCGCCGCG
TGCGAATCTGGTGGCACCTTCGCGCCTGTCTCGCTGCTTTCGATAAGTCTCTAGCCATTTAAAATTTTTG
ATGACCTGCTGCGACGCTTTTTTTCTGGCAAGATAGTCTTGTAAATGCGGGCCAGGATCTGCACACTGGT
ATTTCGGTTTTTGGGGCCGCGGGCGGCGACGGGGCCCGTGCGTCCCAGCGCACATGTTCGGCGAGGCGGG
GCCTGCGAGCGCGGCCACCGAGAATCGGACGGGGGTAGTCTCAAGCTGGCCGGCCTGCTCTGGTGCCTGG
CCTCGCGCCGCCGTGTATCGCCCCGCCCTGGGCGGCAAGGCTGGCCCGGTCGGCACCAGTTGCGTGAGCG
GAAAGATGGCCGCTTCCCGGCCCTGCTCCAGGGGGCTCAAAATGGAGGACGCGGCGCTCGGGAGAGCGGG
CGGGTGAGTCACCCACACAAAGGAAAGGGGCCTTTCCGTCCTCAGCCGTCGCTTCATGTGACTCCACGGA
GTACCGGGCGCCGTCCAGGCACCTCGATTAGTTCTGGAGCTTTTGGAGTACGTCGTCTTTAGGTTGGGGG
GAGGGGTTTTATGCGATGGAGTTTCCCCACACTGAGTGGGTGGAGACTGAAGTTAGGCCAGCTTGGCACT
TGATGTAATTCTCCTTGGAATTTGCCCTTTTTGAGTTTGGATCTTGGTTCATTCTCAAGCCTCAGACAGT
GGTTCAAAGTTTTTTTCTTCCATTTCAGGTGTCGTGAACACGCTACCGGTCTCGACGAATTCGCCACCAT
GGCCGAAGGGAGCGTGGCAAGACAGCCCGATCTGCTGACATGCGACGACGAACCAATCCACATTCCAGGA
GCTATCCAGCCTCATGGACTGCTGCTGGCTCTGGCCGCTGACATGACTATCGTGGCAGGCTCTGATAACC
TGCCAGAGCTGACCGGGCTGGCTATCGGAGCACTGATTGGCCGGTCCGCAGCCGACGTGTTCGATTCTGA
GACTCACAATAGACTGACCATCGCCCTGGCTGAACCTGGGGCTGCAGTGGGAGCCCCAATTACCGTCGGC
TTCACAATGCGAAAGGACGCTGGCTTTATCGGGTCCTGGCACCGCCATGATCAGCTGATTTTTCTGGAGC
TGGAACCACCTCAGAGAGACGTGGCAGAGCCACAGGCTTTCTTTCGGAGAACAAACAGCGCCATCAGGCG
CCTGCAGGCCGCTGAGACTCTGGAATCCGCTTGCGCAGCCGCTGCACAGGAAGTGAGGAAGATCACCGGG
TTCGATCGCGTCATGATCTACAGATTCGCCTCAGACTTTAGCGGAGAAGTGATCGCAGAAGATCGCTGTG
CCGAGGTCGAAAGTAAACTGGGCCTGCATTACCCAGCCTCAACCGTGCCTGCACAGGCACGACGGCTGTA
TACAATCAACCCCGTGCGGATCATTCCCGACATTAATTACAGACCAGTGCCCGTCACACCTGACCTGAAC
CCAGTGACTGGGAGGCCCATCGATCTGAGCTTCGCCATTCTGCGCAGCGTGTCCCCTTGTCACCTGGAAT
TCATGAGGAATATCGGAATGCATGGCACCATGTCTATCAGTATTCTGAGAGGCGAAAGGCTGTGGGGGCT
GATCGTGTGCCACCATCGGACACCTTACTATGTGGACCTGGACGGCAGGCAGGCTTGTGAACTGGTGGCT
CAGGTGCTGGCTTGGCAGATTGGCGTGATGGAACTCGAGGGAAGCGGAGCGACGAATTTTAGTCTACTGA
AACAAGCGGGAGACGTGGAGGAAAACCCTGGACCTGGCGGCCGCATGGTGAGCAAGGGCGAGGAGCTGTT
CACCGGGGTGGTGCCCATCCTGGTCGAGCTGGACGGCGACGTAAACGGCCACAAGTTCAGCGTGTCCGGC
GAGGGCGAGGGCGATGCCACCTACGGCAAGCTGACCCTGAAGTTCATCTGCACCACCGGCAAGCTGCCCG
TGCCCTGGCCCACCCTCGTGACCACCCTGACCTACGGCGTGCAGTGCTTCAGCCGCTACCCCGACCACAT
GAAGCAGCACGACTTCTTCAAGTCCGCCATGCCCGAAGGCTACGTCCAGGAGCGCACCATCTTCTTCAAG
GACGACGGCAACTACAAGACCCGCGCCGAGGTGAAGTTCGAGGGCGACACCCTGGTGAACCGCATCGAGC
TGAAGGGCATCGACTTCAAGGAGGACGGCAACATCCTGGGGCACAAGCTGGAGTACAACTACAACAGCCA
CAACGTCTATATCATGGCCGACAAGCAGAAGAACGGCATCAAGGTGAACTTCAAGATCCGCCACAACATC
GAGGACGGCAGCGTGCAGCTCGCCGACCACTACCAGCAGAACACCCCCATCGGCGACGGCCCCGTGCTGC
TGCCCGACAACCACTACCTGAGCACCCAGTCCGCCCTGAGCAAAGACCCCAACGAGAAGCGCGATCACAT
GGTCCTGCTGGAGTTCGTGACCGCCGCCTCTAGAGGATCCGTTAACTAACTTAAGCTAGCAACGGTTTCC
CTCTAGCGGGATCAATTCCGCCCCCCCCCCCTAACGTTACTGGCCGAAGCCGCTTGGAATAAGGCCGGTG
TGCGTTTGTCTATATGTTATTTTCCACCATATTGCCGTCTTTTGGCAATGTGAGGGCCCGGAAACCTGGC
CCTGTCTTCTTGACGAGCATTCCTAGGGGTCTTTCCCCTCTCGCCAAAGGAATGCAAGGTCTGTTGAATG
TCGTGAAGGAAGCAGTTCCTCTGGAAGCTTCTTGAAGACAAACAACGTCTGTAGCGACCCTTTGCAGGCA
GCGGAACCCCCCACCTGGCGACAGGTGCCTCTGCGGCCAAAAGCCACGTGTATAAGATACACCTGCAAAG
GCGGCACAACCCCAGTGCCACGTTGTGAGTTGGATAGTTGTGGAAAGAGTCAAATGGCTCTCCTCAAGCG
TATTCAACAAGGGGCTGAAGGATGCCCAGAAGGTACCCCATTGTATGGGATCTGATCTGGGGCCTCGGTG
CACATGCTTTACATGTGTTTAGTCGAGGTTAAAAAAACGTCTAGGCCCCCCGAACCACGGGGACGTGGTT
TTCCTTTGAAAAACACGATAATACCATGGCCAAGTTGACCAGTGCCGTTCCGGTGCTCACCGCGCGCGAC
GTCGCCGGAGCGGTCGAGTTCTGGACCGACCGGCTCGGGTTCTCCCGGGACTTCGTGGAGGACGACTTCG
CCGGTGTGGTCCGGGACGACGTGACCCTGTTCATCAGCGCGGTCCAGGACCAGGTGGTGCCGGACAACAC
CCTGGCCTGGGTGTGGGTGCGCGGCCTGGACGAGCTGTACGCCGAGTGGTCGGAGGTCGTGTCCACGAAC
TTCCGGGACGCCTCCGGGCCGGCCATGACCGAGATCGGCGAGCAGCCGTGGGGGCGGGAGTTCGCCCTGC
GCGACCCGGCCGGCAACTGCGTGCACTTCGTGGCCGAGGAGCAGGACTGAACTAGAGTTAACATCGAGGG
ATCAAGCTTATCGATAATCAACCTCTGGATTACAAAATTTGTGAAAGATTGACTGGTATTCTTAACTATG
TTGCTCCTTTTACGCTATGTGGATACGCTGCTTTAATGCCTTTGTATCATGCTATTGCTTCCCGTATGGC
TTTCATTTTCTCCTCCTTGTATAAATCCTGGTTGCTGTCTCTTTATGAGGAGTTGTGGCCCGTTGTCAGG
CAACGTGGCGTGGTGTGCACTGTGTTTGCTGACGCAACCCCCACTGGTTGGGGCATTGCCACCACCTGTC
AGCTCCTTTCCGGGACTTTCGCTTTCCCCCTCCCTATTGCCACGGCGGAACTCATCGCCGCCTGCCTTGC
CCGCTGCTGGACAGGGGCTCGGCTGTTGGGCACTGACAATTCCGTGGTGTTGTCGGGGAAGCTGACGTCC
TTTCCATGGCTGCTCGCCTGTGTTGCCACCTGGATTCTGCGCGGGACGTCCTTCTGCTACGTCCCTTCGG
CCCTCAATCCAGCGGACCTTCCTTCCCGCGGCCTGCTGCCGGCTCTGCGGCCTCTTCCGCGTCTTCGCCT
TCGCCCTCAGACGAGTCGGATCTCCCTTTGGGCCGCCTCCCCGCATCGATACCGTCGAGACCTAGAAAAA
CATGGAGCAATCACAAGTAGCAATACAGCAGCTACCAATGCTGATTGTGCCTGGCTAGAAGCACAAGAGG
AGGAGGAGGTGGGTTTTCCAGTCACACCTCAGGTACCTTTAAGACCAATGACTTACAAGGCAGCTGTAGA
TCTTAGCCACTTTTTAAAAGAAAAGGGGGGACTGGAAGGGCTAATTCACTCCCAACGAAGACAAGATATC
CTTGATCTGTGGATCTACCACACACAAGGCTACTTCCCTGATTGGCAGAACTACACACCAGGGCCAGGGA
TCAGATATCCACTGACCTTTGGATGGTGCTACAAGCTAGTACCAGTTGAGCAAGAGAAGGTAGAAGAAGC
CAATGAAGGAGAGAACACCCGCTTGTTACACCCTGTGAGCCTGCATGGGATGGATGACCCGGAGAGAGAA
GTATTAGAGTGGAGGTTTGACAGCCGCCTAGCATTTCATCACATGGCCCGAGAGCTGCATCCGGACTGTA
CTGGGTCTCTCTGGTTAGACCAGATCTGAGCCTGGGAGCTCTCTGGCTAACTAGGGAACCCACTGCTTAA
GCCTCAATAAAGCTTGCCTTGAGTGCTTCAAGTAGTGTGTGCCCGTCTGTTGTGTGACTCTGGTAACTAG
AGATCCCTCAGACCCTTTTAGTCAGTGTGGAAAATCTCTAGCAGGGCCCGTTTAAACCCGCTGATCAGCC
TCGACTGTGCCTTCTAGTTGCCAGCCATCTGTTGTTTGCCCCTCCCCCGTGCCTTCCTTGACCCTGGAAG
GTGCCACTCCCACTGTCCTTTCCTAATAAAATGAGGAAATTGCATCGCATTGTCTGAGTAGGTGTCATTC
TATTCTGGGGGGTGGGGTGGGGCAGGACAGCAAGGGGGAGGATTGGGAAGACAATAGCAGGCATGCTGGG
GATGCGGTGGGCTCTATGGCTTCTGAGGCGGAAAGAACCAGCTGGGGCTCTAGGGGGTATCCCC
[124 nt withheld, positions 8115-8238]
C
[91 nt withheld, positions 8240-8330]
A
[49 nt withheld, positions 8332-8380]
CCTTTGACGTTGGAGTCCACGTTCTTT
[37 nt withheld, positions 8408-8444]
ACCCTATCTCGGTCTATTCTTTTGATTTATAAGGGATTTTGCCGATTTCGGCCTATTGGTTAAAAAATGA
GCTGATTTAACAAAAATTTAACGCGAATTAATTCTGTGGAATGTGTGTCAGTTAGGGTGTGGAAAGTCCC
CAGGCTCCCCAGCAGGCAGAAGTATGCAAAGCATGCATCTCAATTAGTCAGCAACCAGGTGTGGAAAGTC
CCCAGGCTCCCCAGCAGGCAGAAGTATGCAAAGCATGCATCTCAATTAGTCAGCAACCATAGTCCCGCCC
CTAACTCCGCCCATCCCGCCCCTAACTCCGCCCAGTTCCGCCCATTCTCCGCCCCATGGCTGACTAATTT
TTTTTATTTATGCAGAGGCCGAGGCCGCCTCTGCCTCTGAGCTATTCCAGAAGTAGTGAGGAGGCTTTTT
TGGAGGCCTAGGCTTTTGCAAAAAGCTCCCGGGAGCTTGTATATCCATTTTCGGATCTGATCAGCACGTG
TTGACAATTAATCATCGGCATAGTATATCGGCATAGTATAATACGACAAGGTGAGGAACTAAACCATGGC
CAAGTTGACCAGTGCCGTTCCGGTGCTCACCGCGCGCGACGTCGCCGGAGCGGTCGAGTTCTGGACCGAC
CGGCTCGGGTTCTCCCGGGACTTCGTGGAGGACGACTTCGCCGGTGTGGTCCGGGACGACGTGACCCTGT
TCATCAGCGCGGTCCAGGACCAGGTGGTGCCGGACAACACCCTGGCCTGGGTGTGGGTGCGCGGCCTGGA
CGAGCTGTACGCCGAGTGGTCGGAGGTCGTGTCCACGAACTTCCGGGACGCCTCCGGGCCGGCCATGACC
GAGATCGGCGAGCAGCCGTGGGGGCGGGAGTTCGCCCTGCGCGACCCGGCCGGCAACTGCGTGCACTTCG
TGGCCGAGGAGCAGGACTGACACGTGCTACGAGATTTCGATTCCACCGCCGCCTTCTATGAAAGGTTGGG
CTTCGGAATCGTTTTCCGGGACGCCGGCTGGATGATCCTCCAGCGCGGGGATCTCATGCTGGAGTTCTTC
GCCCACCCCAACTTGTTTATTGCAGCTTATAATGGTTACAAATAAAGCAATAGCATCACAAATTTCACAA
ATAAAGCATTTTTTTCACTGCATTCTAGTTGTGGTTTGTCCAAACTCATCAATGTATCTTATCATGTCTG
TATACCGTCGACCTCTAGCTAGAGCTTGGCGTAATCATGGTCATAGCTGTTTCCTGTGTGAAATTGTTAT
CCGCTCACAATTCCACACAACATACGAGCCGGAAGCATAAAGTGTAAAGCCTGGGGTGCCTAATGAGTGA
GCTAACTCACATTAATTGCGTTGCGCTCACTGCCCGCTTTCCAGTCGGGAAACCTGTCGTGCCAGCTGCA
TTAATGAATCGGCCAACGCGCGGGGAGAGGCGGTTTGCGTATTGGGCGCTCTTCCGCTTCCTCGCTCACT
GACTCGCTGCGCTCGGTCGTTCGGCTGCGGCGAGCGGTATCAGCTCACTCAAAGGCGGTAATACGGTTAT
CCACAGAATCAGGGGATAACGCAGGAAAGAACATGTGAGCAAAAGGCCAGCAAAAGGCCAGGAACCGTAA
AAAGGCCGCGTTGCTGGCGTTTTTCCATAGGCTCCGCCCCCCTGACGAGCATCACAAAAATCGACGCTCA
AGTCAGAGGTGGCGAAACCCGACAGGACTATAAAGATACCAGGCGTTTCCCCCTGGAAGCTCCCTCGTGC
GCTCTCCTGTTCCGACCCTGCCGCTTACCGGATACCTGTCCGCCTTTCTCCCTTCGGGAAGCGTGGCGCT
TTCTCATAGCTCACGCTGTAGGTATCTCAGTTCGGTGTAGGTCGTTCGCTCCAAGCTGGGCTGTGTGCAC
GAACCCCCCGTTCAGCCCGACCGCTGCGCCTTATCCGGTAACTATCGTCTTGAGTCCAACCCGGTAAGAC
ACGACTTATCGCCACTGGCAGCAGCCACTGGTAACAGGATTAGCAGAGCGAGGTATGTAGGCGGTGCTAC
AGAGTTCTTGAAGTGGTGGCCTAACTACGGCTACACTAGAAGAACAGTATTTGGTATCTGCGCTCTGCTG
AAGCCAGTTACCTTCGGAAAAAGAGTTGGTAGCTCTTGATCCGGCAAACAAACCACCGCTGGTAGCGGTG
GTTTTTTTGTTTGCAAGCAGCAGATTACGCGCAGAAAAAAAGGATCTCAAGAAGATCCTTTGATCTTTTC
TACGGGGTCTGACGCTCAGTGGAACGAAAACTCACGTTAAGGGATTTTGGTCATGAGATTATCAAAAAGG
ATCTTCACCTAGATCCTTTTAAATTAAAAATGAAGTTTTAAATCAATCTAAAGTATATATGAGTAAACTT
GGTCTGACAGTTACCAATGCTTAATCAGTGAGGCACCTATCTCAGCGATCTGTCTATTTCGTTCATCCAT
AGTTGCCTGACTCCCCGTCGTGTAGATAACTACGATACGGGAGGGCTTACCATCTGGCCCCAGTGCTGCA
ATGATACCGCGAGACCCACGCTCACCGGCTCCAGATTTATCAGCAATAAACCAGCCAGCCGGAAGGGCCG
AGCGCAGAAGTGGTCCTGCAACTTTATCCGCCTCCATCCAGTCTATTAATTGTTGCCGGGAAGCTAGAGT
AAGTAGTTCGCCAGTTAATAGTTTGCGCAACGTTGTTGCCATTGCTACAGGCATCGTGGTGTCACGCTCG
TCGTTTGGTATGGCTTCATTCAGCTCCGGTTCCCAACGATCAAGGCGAGTTACATGATCCCCCATGTTGT
GCAAAAAAGCGGTTAGCTCCTTCGGTCCTCCGATCGTTGTCAGAAGTAAGTTGGCCGCAGTGTTATCACT
CATGGTTATGGCAGCACTGCATAATTCTCTTACTGTCATGCCATCCGTAAGATGCTTTTCTGTGACTGGT
GAGTACTCAACCAAGTCATTCTGAGAATAGTGTATGCGGCGACCGAGTTGCTCTTGCCCGGCGTCAATAC
GGGATAATACCGCGCCACATAGCAGAACTTTAAAAGTGCTCATCATTGGAAAACGTTCTTCGGGGCGAAA
ACTCTCAAGGATCTTACCGCTGTTGAGATCCAGTTCGATGTAACCCACTCGTGCACCCAACTGATCTTCA
GCATCTTTTACTTTCACCAGCGTTTCTGGGTGAGCAAAAACAGGAAGGCAAAATGCCGCAAAAAAGGGAA
TAAGGGCGACACGGAAATGTTGAATACTCATACTCTTCCTTTTTCAATATTATTGAAGCATTTATCAGGG
TTATTGTCTCATGAGCGGATACATATTTGAATGTATTTAGAAAAATAAACAAATAGGGGTTCCGCGCACA
TTTCCCCGAAAAGTGCCACCTGACGTC
Features (pLannotate 1.2.2; 32 found; start..end, strand, type, name):
     28..80      -  misc_feature   bom (fragment): basis of mobility region from pBR322
    235..614     +  enhancer       CMV enhancer: human cytomegalovirus immediate early enhancer
    615..814     +  promoter       CMV promoter: human cytomegalovirus (CMV) immediate early promoter
    832..1012    +  LTR            5' LTR (truncated): truncated 5' long terminal repeat (LTR) from HIV-1
   1059..1184    +  misc_feature   HIV-1 Ψ: packaging signal of human immunodeficiency virus type 1
   1168..1506    +  CDS            HIV-1 gag (fragment): gag protein from human immunodeficiency virus 1; gag
   1676..1909    +  misc_feature   RRE: The Rev response element (RRE) of HIV-1 allows for Rev-dependent mRNA export from the nucleus to the cytoplasm.
   2286..2386    +  CDS            Rev (fragment): human immunodeficiency virus 1 (HIV-1) Rev protein; rev; enhances nuclear export of unspliced and incompletely spliced viral mRNAs
   2412..2529    +  misc_feature   cPPT/CTS: central polypurine tract and central termination sequence of HIV-1
   2585..3747    +  promoter       EF-1α promoter: strong constitutive promoter for human elongation factor EF-1α
   3779..4723    +  CDS            iRFP713/V256C: iRFP713/V256C is a basic (constitutively fluorescent) near ir fluorescent protein published in 2016, derived from Rhodopseudomonas palustris CGA009. It has low acid sensitivity. It requires the cofactor biliverdin for fluorescence.
   4811..5488    +  CDS            (3-F)Tyr-EGFP: (3-F)Tyr-EGFP is a basic (constitutively fluorescent) green fluorescent protein published in 2004, derived from Aequorea victoria.
   5552..6122    +  misc_feature   IRES2: internal ribosome entry site (IRES) of the encephalomyocarditis virus (EMCV)
   6116..6490    +  CDS            BleoR: antibiotic-binding protein; Sh ble from Streptoalloteichus hindustanus; confers resistance to bleomycin, phleomycin, and Zeocin™
   6526..7114    +  misc_feature   WPRE: woodchuck hepatitis virus posttranscriptional regulatory element
   7039..7626    +  CDS            nef: NEF_HV112 - Experimental evidence at protein level: Swiss-Prot protein existence level 1. Extracellular Nef protein targets CD4(+) T-lymphocytes for apoptosis by interacting with CXCR4 surface receptors. From Human immunodeficiency virus type 1 group M subtype B (isolate PCV12) (HIV-1).
   7633..7813    +  LTR            5' LTR (truncated): truncated 5' long terminal repeat (LTR) from HIV-1
   7845..8069    +  polyA_signal   bGH poly(A) signal: bovine growth hormone polyadenylation signal
   8073..8094    +  promoter       SV40 promoter (fragment): SV40 enhancer and early promoter
   8115..8543    +  rep_origin     f1 ori (sequence partly withheld): f1 bacteriophage origin of replication; arrow indicates direction of (+) strand synthesis
   8557..8886    +  promoter       SV40 promoter: SV40 enhancer and early promoter
   8934..8981    +  promoter       EM7 promoter: synthetic bacterial promoter&nbsp
   9000..9374    +  CDS            BleoR: antibiotic-binding protein; Sh ble from Streptoalloteichus hindustanus; confers resistance to bleomycin, phleomycin, and Zeocin™
   9384..9509    +  CDS            ble (fragment): BLE_KLEPN - Experimental evidence at protein level: Swiss-Prot protein existence level 1. Binding protein with a strong affinity to the bleomycin family of antibiotics. Binds to CL990; an antimitotic-antibiotic compound. From Klebsiella pneumoniae.
   9504..9625    +  polyA_signal   SV40 poly(A) signal: SV40 polyadenylation signal
   9696..9718    -  protein_bind   lac operator (fragment): The lac repressor binds to the lac operator to inhibit transcription in E. coli. This inhibition can be relieved by adding lactose or isopropyl-β-D-thiogalactopyranoside (IPTG). lac repressor encoded by lacI
   9722..9752    -  promoter       lac promoter: promoter for the E. coli lac operon
   9767..9788    -  protein_bind   CAP binding site: CAP binding activates transcription in the presence of cAMP. E. coli catabolite activator protein
   9801..9893    -  CDS            lacI (fragment): lac repressor; lacI; The lac repressor binds to the lac operator to inhibit transcription in E. coli. This inhibition can be relieved by adding lactose or isopropyl-β-D-thiogalactopyranoside (IPTG).
  10076..10664   -  rep_origin     ori: high-copy-number ColE1/pMB1/pBR322/pUC origin of replication
  10835..11695   -  CDS            AmpR: β-lactamase; bla; confers resistance to ampicillin, carbenicillin, and related antibiotics
  11696..11800   -  promoter       AmpR promoter: bla
