[The description below was written by a language model from this plasmid's Addgene catalogue record and pLannotate feature annotations shown in this document.]
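Description:
pCSIIbleo-iRFP713(V256C)-P2A-EGFP is an HIV-1-based lentiviral expression vector of about 11.8 kb, built on the pCSIIbleo backbone by Gateway cloning and intended for stable delivery of two fluorescent proteins into mammalian cells. It is propagated in E. coli through a high-copy ColE1/pUC-type origin with ampicillin resistance (AmpR), and it also carries an f1 origin. The viral genome is transcribed from a CMV enhancer/promoter fused to a truncated 5' LTR. This is followed by the Ψ packaging signal with a gag fragment, the Rev response element for Rev-dependent nuclear export, and the cPPT/CTS. A WPRE, a truncated 3' LTR and a bGH polyadenylation signal close the transfer cassette.

The payload is a single open reading frame encoding iRFP713 with the V256C substitution, a synthetic near-infrared fluorescent protein derived from a Rhodopseudomonas palustris bacteriophytochrome. It is joined through a self-cleaving P2A peptide to EGFP, so the two proteins are produced separately from one transcript. An EMCV IRES then drives translation of BleoR from the same transcript, allowing Zeocin selection of transduced cells. A second BleoR copy, under SV40 and EM7 promoters, lies outside the LTRs in the plasmid backbone.

The catalogue entry lists CAG as the promoter, whereas the sequence annotation identifies an EF-1α promoter directly upstream of the insert, so the two sources disagree on this point. The record states the purpose only as lentiviral expression of iRFP713(V256C) and EGFP. With this design, green fluorescence can serve as an internal reference for the near-infrared signal.
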