Addgene plasmid #198061: pCSIIbleo-iRFP713(V256C)-P2A-EGFP
Purpose: The lentiviral vector for iRFP713(V256C) and EGFP
Depositing lab: Michiyuki Matsuda. Depositing organization: Kyoto University, Graduate School of Biostudies.
Backbone
  Vector backbone: pCSIIbleo
  Backbone size w/o insert (bp): 10120
  Total vector size (bp): 11833
  Vector type: Mammalian Expression, Lentiviral
  Selectable markers: Zeocin
Growth in bacteria
  Bacterial resistance: Ampicillin, 100 μg/mL
  Growth temperature: 37°C
  Growth strain: NEB Stable
  Copy number: Unknown
Gene/Insert
  Gene/Insert name: iRFP713(V256C)
  Species: Synthetic
  Insert size (bp): 1710
  Mutation: V256C mutation
  Promoter: CAG
  Tag / fusion protein: P2A-EGFP (C terminal on insert)
  Cloning method: Gateway Cloning
  Sequencing primers: 5′ TCATTCTCAAGCCTCAGACAGTGG
Resource information
  A portion of this plasmid was derived from a plasmid made by: Dr. Vladislav Verkhusha (Addgene plasmid # 45468: pNLS-iRFP713)
Terms and licenses: Academic/Nonprofit Terms; Industry Terms: Not Available to Industry
How to cite: pCSIIbleo-iRFP713(V256C)-P2A-EGFP was a gift from Michiyuki Matsuda (Addgene plasmid # 198061 ; http://n2t.net/addgene:198061 ; RRID:Addgene_198061)
